Addgene plasmid #49348: pGLB2 5′ mouse CNS
Purpose: luciferase reporter with mouse Bmp2 promoter and 3' conserved noncoding sequence (CNS)
Depositing lab: Melissa Rogers. Depositing organization: Rutgers, The State University of New Jersey. Publication: Conservation of Bmp2 post-transcriptional regulatory mechanisms. Fritz DT, Liu D, Xu J, Jiang S, Rogers MB. J Biol Chem. 2004 Nov 19;279(47):48950-8. Epub 2004 Sep 9. 10.1074/jbc.M409620200 PubMed 15358784.
Backbone
  Vector backbone: pGL2 basic
  Backbone manufacturer: Promega
  Backbone size w/o insert (bp): 5598
  Vector type: Luciferase
Growth in bacteria
  Bacterial resistance: Ampicillin, 100 μg/mL
  Growth temperature: 37°C
  Growth strain: DH5alpha
  Copy number: High Copy
Gene/Insert 1
  Gene/Insert name: Bmp2 distal promoter (alt name: Bmp2)
  Species: M. musculus (mouse)
  Insert size (bp): 1700
  Entrez Gene: Bmp2 (a.k.a. Bmp2a)
  Promoter: -
  Tag / fusion protein: luciferase (C terminal on backbone)
  Cloning method: Restriction Enzyme; 5′ cloning site NheI (destroyed during cloning); 3′ cloning site XhoI (not destroyed)
  Sequencing primers: 5′ NA; 3′ LucNrev
Gene/Insert 2
  Gene/Insert name: Bmp2 3' CNS (conserved noncoding sequence) (alt names: Bmp2; ultra-conserved sequence (UCS))
  Species: M. musculus (mouse)
  Insert size (bp): 630
  Entrez Gene: Bmp2 (a.k.a. Bmp2a)
  Promoter: -
  Cloning method: Restriction Enzyme; 5′ cloning site PvuII (destroyed during cloning); 3′ cloning site SacI (destroyed during cloning)
  Sequencing primers: 5′ LucF
Terms and licenses: Academic/Nonprofit Terms; Industry Terms: Not Available to Industry
Depositor comments: 5' insert contains nt –1,237 to 471 relative to distal transcription start. 3' insert contains nt 9574-10204 relative to distal transcription start and does not contain BmpA polyA sites (only has SV40 polyA site from vector). Also called pGLB2–5′3′CNS.
How to cite: pGLB2 5′ mouse CNS was a gift from Melissa Rogers (Addgene plasmid # 49348 ; http://n2t.net/addgene:49348 ; RRID:Addgene_49348)
