[The description below was written by a language model from this plasmid's Addgene catalogue record.]
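Description:
pGLB2 5′ mouse CNS (also called pGLB2–5′3′CNS) is a firefly luciferase reporter plasmid built on the promoterless Promega pGL2 basic backbone, which is about 5.6 kb before the inserts are added. It is maintained in E. coli as a high-copy plasmid under ampicillin selection. No feature table accompanies the record, so the layout described here comes from the catalogue fields and depositor comments only.

The plasmid carries two mouse Bmp2 fragments flanking the luciferase coding region. Upstream, a roughly 1.7 kb fragment containing the Bmp2 distal promoter, spanning nucleotides –1,237 to +471 relative to the distal transcription start site, was cloned between NheI (destroyed) and XhoI. Because pGL2 basic has no promoter of its own, this fragment drives luciferase transcription. Downstream of luciferase, a fragment of about 630 bp from the Bmp2 3′ region, nucleotides 9574 to 10204 relative to the distal start, provides the conserved noncoding sequence, also called the ultra-conserved sequence. Both the PvuII and SacI sites used to insert it were destroyed during cloning. The depositor notes that this fragment lacks the native Bmp2 polyadenylation sites, so transcripts rely solely on the vector's SV40 polyA signal.

With this arrangement, the luciferase mRNA is made from the native Bmp2 promoter and carries the conserved 3′ element. Reporter activity can therefore reflect any contribution of that element to expression, independent of Bmp2 polyA site choice. The associated publication concerns conservation of Bmp2 post-transcriptional regulatory mechanisms, which fits use of the plasmid in transfection-based luciferase assays, probably alongside constructs lacking the CNS.
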