>Addgene plasmid #49348 | pGLB2 5′ mouse CNS | addgene partial sequence | sequence record 75180 | MoCloF 5'-agcgaggaagcggaagagcg-3'
AGTTGCATGATAAAGAAGACAGTCATAAGTGCGGCGACGATAGTCATGCCCCGCGCCCACCGGAAGGAGC
TGACTGGGTTGAAGGCTCTCAAGGGCATCGGTCGACGGATCGATCCAGACATGATAAGATACATTGATGA
GTTTGGACAAACCACAACTAGAATGCAGTGAAAAAAATGCTTTATTTGTGAAATTTGTGATGCTATTGCT
TTATTTGTAACCATTATAAGCTGCAATAAACAAGTTAACAACAACAATTGCATTCATTTTATGTTTCAGG
TTCAGGGGGAGGTGTGGGAGGTTTTTTAAAGCAAGTAAAACCTCTACAAATGTGGTATGGCTGATTATGA
TCTCTAGTCAAGGCACTATACATCAAATATTCCTTATTAACCCCTTTACAAATTAAAAAGCTAAAGGTAC
ACAATTTTTGAGCATAGTTATTAATAGCAGACACTCTATGCCTGTGTGGAGTAAGAAAAAACAGTATGTT
ATGATTATAACTGTTATGCCTACTTATAAAGGTTACAGAATATTTTTCCATAATTTTCTTGTATAGCAGT
GCAGCTTTTTCCTTTGTGGTGTAAATAGCAAAGCAAGCAAGAGTTCTATTACTAAACACAGCATGACTCA
AAAAACTTAGCAATTCTGAAGGAAAGTCCTTGGGGTCTTCTACCTTTCTCTTCTTTTTTGGAGGAGTAGA
ATGTTGAGAGTCAGCAGTAGCCTCATCATCACTAGATGGCATTTCTTCTGAGCTCGAATTCGCCCTTGCA
CTTTGCCATAGTAACCTTCCATGTAGACTTTGCATCTTAAATACACACAACTGAAAAACAACTACAATTC
TTTTTGAAAATTATATACAAACCCGATATTTCTTCTGATTACATATAAATACAAATTAACTATCTTTTTT
CCCTAAAAAGTGGTTATAATAGTAAATAAATACAAAATAACTCTGACCATTATACTTCATGTGCTGGAGT
TGAACCC
