>Addgene plasmid #49348 | pGLB2 5′ mouse CNS | addgene partial sequence | sequence record 75181 | Luc-F 5'-CAGTCAAGTAACAACCGCGA-3'
TTGTGTTTGTGGACGAAGTACCGAAAGGTCTTACCGGAAAACTCGACGCAAGAAAAATCAGAGAGATCCT
CATAAAGGCCAAGAAGGGCGGAAAGTCCAAATTGTAAAATGTAACTGTATTCAGCGATGACGAAATTCTT
AGCTATTGTAATACTGCGATGAGTGGCAGGGCGGGGCGTAATTTTTTTAAGGCAGTTATTGGTGCCCTTA
AACGCCTGGTTGCTACGCCTGAATAAGTGATAATAAGCGGATGAATGGCAGAAATTCGCCGGATCTTTGT
GAAGGAACCTTACTTCTGTGGTGTGACATAATTGGACAAACTACCTACAGAGATTTAAAGCTCTAAGGTA
AATATAAAATTTTTAAGTGTATAATGTGTTAAACTACTGATTCTAATTGTTTGTGTATTTTAGATTCCAA
CCTATGGAACTGATGAATGGGAGCAGTGGTGGAATGCCTTTAATGAGGAAAACCTGTTGCTGACACTTTA
ATATTTCCCAATGAAGACTTTATTTATGGAATGGAATGGAAAAAAACACAGCTATTTTGAAAATATATTT
ATATCTACGAAAAGAAGTTGGGAAAACAAATATTTTAATCAGAGAATTATTCCTTAAAGATTTAAAATGT
ATTTAGTTGTACATTTTATATGGGTTCAACTCCAGCACATGAAGTATAATGGTCAGAGTTATTTTGTATT
TATTTACTATTATAACCACTTTTTAGGGAAAAAAGATAGTTAATTTGTATTTATATGTAATCAGAAGAAA
TATCGGGTTTGTATATAATTTTCAAAAAGAATTGTAGTTGTTTTTCAGTTGTGTGTATTTAAGATGCAAA
GTCTACATGGAAGGTTACTATGGCAAAGTGCAAGGGCGAATTCGAGCTCAGAAGAAATGCCATCTAGTGA
TGATGAGGCTACTGCTGACTCTCAACATTCTACTCCTCCAAAAAAGAAGAGAAAGGTAGAAGACCCCAAG
GACTTTCCTTCAG
