>Addgene plasmid #49348 | pGLB2 5′ mouse CNS | addgene partial sequence | sequence record 75182 | LucNrev 5'-CCTTATGCAGTTGCTCTCC-3'
GAATGGCGCCGGGCCTTTCTTTATGTTTTTGGCGTCTTCCATTTTACCAACAGTACCGGAATGCCAAGCT
TACTTAGATCTCGAGACAGTCCAGCCGCGCGTCTCGGGTTGCCAAACCGGGTGACCTCGCGCTCCGAGCC
CTCGGGCCAAGTGTCTTTTGTGGCAGCCTGGGGTCCACTCACTCTTCCGCCCGCTCGCCTTGGGCGCTCA
CTCCTGGGTCAGAGTGGCCCCGCATTGAGGGTAAGACTGTGCTCCGGACTCCCGGTTCTTAGCGTCGGTC
CGCGACTCTAGCTTCTCCCGGACAGCCGAGGCCACAGCGCCAGGCGCGCACAGTCTGGAGTTCCAACCCG
TGTCGTGCCAGTCCCTCGAAGCCGCGGGTGACCCTCGCGTCTTTCGCCGGGAGGGCGTCCGGTGCCTGGT
GTCGCCTGGGGAGGCTACGTCCGGGGCTGCCAATCCCGGGCGGGCTGTGGGAAGCGCAGCGGCGGCGGGC
GCAGTGCGAGCAGGGCTCTGCGCGGCAGGGCGAGGACTCCGGCGGCGACGACGGAGGCGCCGTGGCGCGG
CGCTCGCGGCTTTTAAAGGAGACGCCGCCTGCCGGCTCCCTCCCGGCCGTGGCCGAACACCTCCCCCTCG
GAGGCGCAGCGCGCCGGGGATCCCCGGGCGGGCGGGAGCGGCGCGCAGGGGTGTGGACGGCGCGCCCTAC
GGGGCGGCCGCGGTGGAGCGGGGCGGGGCGAGCGCGCGGCCGCTAAGGGGTCGCGTCCCGGATGAGTGTG
AAGCCGACCCCCGGGACCTGGATCCGCGCCCACAGCTGCGGGAGACTAGGGCAAATCCAGAGTCCACTGG
CCTCTGAGTTCCCTCATTGGGCCA
