>Addgene plasmid #49348 | pGLB2 5′ mouse CNS | addgene partial sequence | sequence record 75392 | pUC-3 5'-GCCATTCGCCATTCAGGCTGCGCAACTGTT-3'
GGCGATCGGTGCGGGCCTCTTCGCTATTACGCCAGCCCAAGCTACCATGATAAGTAAGTAATATTAAGGT
ACGTGGAGGTTTTACTTGCTTTAAAAAACCTCCCACACCTCCCCCTGAACCTGAAACATAAAATGAATGC
AATTGTTGTTGTTAACTTGTTTATTGCAGCTTATAATGGTTACAAATAAAGCAATAGCATCACAAATTTC
ACAAATAAAGCATTTTTTTCACTGCATTCTAGTTGTGGTTTGTCCAAACTCATCAATGTATCTTATGGTA
CTGTAACTGAGCTAACATAACCCGGGAGGTACCGCTTACGCGTGCTAGAAACAGCCAGGGCCTAATTTCC
CTCTGTGGGTTGCTAATCCGATTTAGGTGAACGAACCTAGAGTTATTTTAGCTCCCCGACTGAAAAGCTA
GCACACGTGGGTAAAAAAATCATTAAAGCCCCTGCTTCTGGTCTTTCTCGGTCTTTGCTTTGCAAACTGG
AAAGATCTGGTTCACAACGTAACGTTATTCACTCTGGTCTTCTACAGGAATGCTCAGCCCATAGTTTTGG
GGGTCCTGTGGGTAGCCAGTGGTGGTACTATGAAGGCTCCTGAATGTAGGGAGAAATGGAAAGATTTCAA
AAAAGAATCCTGGCTCAGCAGCTTTGGGGACATTTCCAGCTGAGGAAGAAAACTGGCTTGGCCACAGCCA
GAGCCTTACTGCTGGAGACCCAGTGGAGAGAGAGGACCAGGCAGAAAATTCAAAGGTCTCAAACCGGAAT
TGTCTTGTTACCTGACTCTGGAGTAGGTGGGTGTGGAAGGGAAGATAAATATCACAAGTATCGAAGTGAT
CGCTTCTATAAAGAGAATTTCTATTAACTCTCATTGTCCCCTCACATGGACACACACACACACACACACA
CACACACACACACATCACTAGAAGGGATGTCCACTTTACAAGTGTGTATCTATGTTCAGAA
